>Addgene plasmid #63857 | AEB-TMR7pUC19 | depositor partial sequence | sequence record 106580 | insert
GGATCCGAGCTGTTGACAATTAATCATCGGCTCGTATAATGTGTGGGCAGGCTCCCACGGATCGCGACTG
GCGAGAGCCAGGTAACGAATCGATCCAGTTCCACCGATTCGTTAAGGAGGTAATCCATGGAAGACGCCAA
AAACATAAAGAAAGGCCCGGCGCCATTCTATCCTCTAGAGGATGGAACCGCTGGAGAGCAACTGCATAAG
GCTATGAAGAGATACGCCCTGGTTCCTGGAACAATTGCTTTTACAGATGCACATATCGAGGTGAACATCA
CGTACGCGGAATACTTCGAAATGTCCGTTCGGTTGGCAGAAGCTATGAAACGATATGGGCTGAATACAAA
TCACAGAATCGTCGTATGCAGTGAAAACTCTCTTCAATTCTTTATGCCGGTGTTGGGCGCGTTATTTATC
GGAGTTGCAGTTGCGCCCGCGAACGACATTTATAATGAACGTGAATTGCTCAACAGTATGAACATTTCGC
AGCCTACCGTAGTGTTTGTTTCCAAAAAGGGGTTGCAAAAAATTTTGAACGTGCAAAAAAAATTACCAAT
AATCCAGAAAATTATTATCATGGATTCTAAAACGGATTACCAGGGATTTCAGTCGATGTACACGTTCGTC
ACATCTCATCTACCTCCCGGTTTTAATGAATACGATTTTGTACCAGAGTCCTTTGATCGTGACAAAACAA
TTGCACTGATAATGAATTCCTCTGGATCTACTGGGTTACCTAAGGGTGTGGCCCTTCCGCATAGAACTGC
CTGCGTCAGATTCTCGCATGCCAGAGATCCTATTTTTGGCAATCAAATCATTCCGGATACTGCGATTTTA
AGTGTTGTTCCATTCCATCACGGTTTTGGAATGTTTACTACACTCGGATATTTGATATGTGGATTTCGAG
TCGTCTTAATGTATAGATTTGAAGAAGAGCTGTTTTTACGATCCCTTCAGGATTACAAAATTCAAAGTGC
GTTGCTAGTACCAACCCTATTTTCATTCTTCGCCAAAAGCACTCTGATTGACAAATACGATTTATCTAAT
TTACACGAAATTGCTTCTGGGGGCGCACCTCTTTCGAAAGAAGTCGGGGAAGCGGTTGCAAAACGCTTCC
ATCTTCCAGGGATACGACAAGGATATGGGCTCACTGAGACTACATCAGCTATTCTGATTACACCCGAGGG
GGATGATAAACCGGGCGCGGTCGGTAAAGTTGTTCCATTTTTTGAAGCGAAGGTTGTGGATCTGGATACC
GGGAAAACGCTGGGCGTTAATCAGAGAGGCGAATTATGTGTCAGAGGACCTATGATTATGTCCGGTTATG
TAAACAATCCGGAAGCGACCAACGCCTTGATTGACAAGGATGGATGGCTACATTCTGGAGACATAGCTTA
CTGGGACGAAGACGAACACTTCTTCATAGTTGACCGCTTGAAGTCTTTAATTAAATACAAAGGATATCAG
GTGGCCCCCGCTGAATTGGAATCGATATTGTTACAACACCCCAACATCTTCGACGCGGGCGTGGCAGGTC
TTCCCGACGATGACGCCGGTGAACTTCCCGCCGCCGTTGTTGTTTTGGAGCACGGAAAGACGATGACGGA
AAAAGAGATCGTGGATTACGTCGCCAGTCAAGTAACAACCGCGAAAAAGTTGCGCGGAGGAGTTGTGTTT
GTGGACGAAGTACCGAAAGGTCTTACCGGAAAACTCGACGCAAGAAAAATCAGAGAGATCCTCATAAAGG
CCAAGAAGGGCGGAAAGTCCAAATTGTAACCGCACACCTTACTGGTGTGCGG
