>Addgene plasmid #63857 | AEB-TMR7pUC19 | addgene partial sequence | sequence record 130026 | M13pUC-Fwd 5'-CCCAGTCACGACGTTGTAAAACG-3'
CGAGCTGTTGACAATTAATCATCGGCTCGTATAATGTGTGGGCAGGCTCCCACGGATCGCGACTGGCGAG
AGCCAGGTAACGAATCGATCCAGTTCCACCGATTCGTTAAGGAGGTAATCCATGGAAGACGCCAAAAACA
TAAAGAAAGGCCCGGCGCCATTCTATCCTCTAGAGGATGGAACCGCTGGAGAGCAACTGCATAAGGCTAT
GAAGAGATACGCCCTGGTTCCTGGAACAATTGCTTTTACAGATGCACATATCGAGGTGAACATCACGTAC
GCGGAATACTTCGAAATGTCCGTTCGGTTGGCAGAAGCTATGAAACGATATGGGCTGAATACAAATCACA
GAATCGTCGTATGCAGTGAAAACTCTCTTCAATTCTTTATGCCGGTGTTGGGCGCGTTATTTATCGGAGT
TGCAGTTGCGCCCGCGAACGACATTTATAATGAACGTGAATTGCTCAACAGTATGAACATTTCGCAGCCT
ACCGTAGTGTTTGTTTCCAAAAAGGGGTTGCAAAAAATTTTGAACGTGCAAAAAAAATTACCAATAATCC
AGAAAATTATTATCATGGATTCTAAAACGGATTACCAGGGATTTCAGTCGATGTACACGTTCGTCACATC
TCATCTACCTCCCGGTTTTAATGAATACGATTTTGTACCAGAGTCCTTTGATCGTGACAAAACAATTGCA
CTGATAATGAATTCCTCTGGATCTACTGGGTTACCTAAGGGTGTGGCCCTTCCGCATAGAACTGCCTGCG
TCAGATTCTCGCATGCCAGAGATCCTATTTTTGGCAATCAAATCATTCCGGATACTGCGATTTTAAGTG
