>Addgene plasmid #63857 | AEB-TMR7pUC19 | addgene partial sequence | sequence record 130027 | M13pUC-Rev 5'-AGCGGATAACAATTTCACACAGG-3'
AGCTTGCATGCCTGCAGCCGCACACCAGTAAGGTGTGCGGTTACAATTTGGACTTTCCGCCCTTCTTGGC
CTTTATGAGGATCTCTCTGATTTTTCTTGCGTCGAGTTTTCCGGTAAGACCTTTCGGTACTTCGTCCACA
AACACAACTCCTCCGCGCAACTTTTTCGCGGTTGTTACTTGACTGGCGACGTAATCCACGATCTCTTTTT
CCGTCATCGTCTTTCCGTGCTCCAAAACAACAACGGCGGCGGGAAGTTCACCGGCGTCATCGTCGGGAAG
ACCTGCCACGCCCGCGTCGAAGATGTTGGGGTGTTGTAACAATATCGATTCCAATTCAGCGGGGGCCACC
TGATATCCTTTGTATTTAATTAAAGACTTCAAGCGGTCAACTATGAAGAAGTGTTCGTCTTCGTCCCAGT
AAGCTATGTCTCCAGAATGTAGCCATCCATCCTTGTCAATCAAGGCGTTGGTCGCTTCCGGATTGTTTAC
ATAACCGGACATAATCATAGGTCCTCTGACACATAATTCGCCTCTCTGATTAACGCCCAGCGTTTTCCCG
GTATCCAGATCCACAACCTTCGCTTCAAAAAATGGAACAACTTTACCGACCGCGCCCGGTTTATCATCCC
CCTCGGGTGTAATCAGAATAGCTGATGTAGTCTCAGTGAGCCCATATCCTTGTCGTATCCCTGGAAGATG
GAAGCGT
