[The description below was written by a language model from this plasmid's Addgene catalogue record.]
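Description:
AEB-TMR7pUC19 is a synthetic biology plasmid built on the pUC19 backbone, a small, high-copy bacterial cloning vector. It is propagated in E. coli and selected with ampicillin. No feature table accompanies the record, but pUC19 derivatives ordinarily carry a pMB1-derived high-copy origin of replication and a beta-lactamase resistance gene, consistent with the listed copy number and selection.

The payload is a synthetic riboswitch designated TMR7, which incorporates an RNA aptamer that binds the dye tetramethylrosamine (TMR). The riboswitch is placed upstream of a luciferase reporter gene and is transcribed from the tac promoter, a strong hybrid trp/lac bacterial promoter. According to the record, the riboswitch controls the translation initiation rate of luciferase. In designs of this kind, ligand binding to the aptamer changes the folding of the 5′ untranslated region of the mRNA and so alters how accessible the ribosome binding site is, making reporter output depend on ligand concentration. The record does not say whether TMR binding turns translation on or off in this variant. It also does not identify the type of luciferase, and the restriction sites used for cloning are listed as unknown.

The construct comes from work on automated, physics-based design of synthetic riboswitches from diverse RNA aptamers. The name suggests it is one of a numbered series of TMR-responsive designs. It is suited to measuring ligand-dependent regulation of gene expression in bacteria through luciferase activity, and to comparing or benchmarking the performance of computationally designed riboswitches.
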