Addgene plasmid #63857: AEB-TMR7pUC19
Purpose: This pUC19 vector contains a tetramethylrosamine (TMR) binding riboswitch, controlling the translation initaition rate of luciferase gene.
Depositing lab: Howard Salis. Depositing organization: Pennsylvania State University. Publication: Automated physics-based design of synthetic riboswitches from diverse RNA aptamers. Espah Borujeni A, Mishler DM, Wang J, Huso W, Salis HM. Nucleic Acids Res. 2015 Nov 30. pii: gkv1289. 10.1093/nar/gkv1289 PubMed 26621913.
Backbone
  Vector backbone: pUC19
  Vector type: Synthetic Biology
Growth in bacteria
  Bacterial resistance: Ampicillin, 100 μg/mL
  Growth temperature: 37°C
  Growth strain: DH10B
  Copy number: High Copy
Gene/Insert
  Gene/Insert name: TMR7 TMR riboswitch
  Species: Synthetic
  Promoter: tac
  Cloning method: Restriction Enzyme; 5′ cloning site unknown (unknown if destroyed); 3′ cloning site unknown (unknown if destroyed)
  Sequencing primers: 5′ LucNRev
Terms and licenses: Academic/Nonprofit Terms; Industry Terms: Not Available to Industry
How to cite: AEB-TMR7pUC19 was a gift from Howard Salis (Addgene plasmid # 63857 ; http://n2t.net/addgene:63857 ; RRID:Addgene_63857)
